Addgene plasmid #45610: pSABAD332
Depositing lab: Hideo Iwai. Depositing organization: University of Helsinki, Institute of Biotechnology. Publication: Intermolecular domain swapping induces intein-mediated protein alternative splicing. Aranko AS, Oeemig JS, Kajander T, Iwai H. Nat Chem Biol. 2013 Aug 25. doi: 10.1038/nchembio.1320. PubMed 23974115.
Backbone
  Vector backbone: pBAD
  Backbone manufacturer: invitrogen
  Backbone size w/o insert (bp): 4597
  Total vector size (bp): 4942
  Vector type: Bacterial Expression
Growth in bacteria
  Bacterial resistance: Ampicillin, 100 μg/mL
  Growth temperature: 37°C
  Growth strain: DH5alpha
  Copy number: Low Copy
Gene/Insert
  Gene/Insert name: PhoRadAC46 (alt name: C-intein of split PhoRadA C46 intein)
  Species: Pyrococcus horikoshii
  Insert size (bp): 345
  Promoter: pBAD
  Tag / fusion protein: GB1-H6 (C terminal on insert)
  Cloning method: Restriction Enzyme; 5′ cloning site NdeI (not destroyed); 3′ cloning site KpnI (not destroyed)
  Sequencing primers: 5′ pBAD Forward; 3′ pBAD Reverse
Terms and licenses: Academic/Nonprofit Terms; Industry Terms: Not Available to Industry
Depositor comments: There are 2 mismatches between Addgene's quality control and depositor's reference sequence. These changes are in backbone region and should not affect function.
How to cite: pSABAD332 was a gift from Hideo Iwai (Addgene plasmid # 45610 ; http://n2t.net/addgene:45610 ; RRID:Addgene_45610)
