[The description below was written by a language model from this plasmid's Addgene catalogue record and pLannotate feature annotations shown in this document.]
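Description:
pSABAD332 is a bacterial expression plasmid built on the commercial pBAD backbone, about 4.9 kb in total, for arabinose-inducible protein production in E. coli. It is maintained through a ColE1/pBR322-type origin with the adjacent bom region; only a fragment of rop is annotated, and the catalogue lists the plasmid as low copy. Selection is by ampicillin via the bla gene. An M13 phage origin is also present, along with short remnants of the tetracycline resistance gene and its promoter that are leftovers of the backbone lineage rather than functional markers. The depositor notes two backbone mismatches between the reference and quality-control sequences that are not expected to affect function.

The payload is PhoRadAC46, the C-terminal fragment (C-intein) of a split form of the RadA intein from Pyrococcus horikoshii, cloned between NdeI and KpnI sites. The feature table identifies this as a radA fragment followed in frame by the B1 domain of streptococcal protein G (GB1), a small solubility-enhancing partner, and a short stretch matched to a composite tag that corresponds to the hexahistidine tag named in the catalogue (GB1-H6). Transcription is driven by the araBAD promoter under control of the divergently encoded AraC regulator, translation initiates from a T7 gene 10 ribosome binding site, and the rrnB T1 and T2 terminators end the transcript. In this arrangement GB1-H6 serves as the C-terminal extein, so when a matching N-intein fusion is supplied, typically from a separate compatible plasmid, protein trans-splicing can be followed. The associated work used such constructs to study intein domain swapping and alternative protein splicing.
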