Features (pLannotate 1.2.2; 17 found; start..end, strand, type, name):
      3..287     +  promoter       araBAD promoter: araBAD; promoter of the L-arabinose operon of E. coli; the araC regulatory gene is transcribed in the opposite direction (Guzman et al., 1995)
    314..336     +  RBS            RBS: efficient ribosome binding site from bacteriophage T7 gene 10 (Olins and Rangwala, 1989)
    347..493     +  CDS            radA (fragment): RADA_PYRHO - Experimental evidence at protein level: Swiss-Prot protein existence level 1. Involved in DNA repair and in homologous recombination. Binds and assemble on single-stranded DNA to form a nucleoprotein filament. Hydrolyzes ATP in a ssDNA-dependent manner and promotes DNA strand exchange between homologous DNA molecules (By similarity). From Pyrococcus horikoshii (strain ATCC 700860 / DSM 12428 / JCM 9974 / NBRC 100139 / OT-3).
    503..660     +  CDS            GB1 (fragment): B1 domain of Streptococcal protein G effective as a solubilizing fusion partner (Cheng and Patel, 2004)
    663..685     +  CDS            capTEV™ (fragment): composite tag for in vivo biotinylation, TEV protease cleavage, and 6xHis tagging
    776..890     +  ncRNA          5S rRNA: Accession: RF00001 - 5S ribosomal RNA
    894..980     +  terminator     rrnB T1 terminator: Escherichia coli rrnB; transcription terminator T1 from the E. coli rrnB gene
   1072..1099    +  terminator     rrnB T2 terminator: transcription terminator T2 from the E. coli rrnB gene
   1117..1208    +  promoter       AmpR promoter: bla
   1209..2069    +  CDS            AmpR: β-lactamase; bla; confers resistance to ampicillin, carbenicillin, and related antibiotics
   2111..2491    +  rep_origin     M13 ori (sequence partly withheld): M13 bacteriophage origin of replication; arrow indicates direction of (+) strand synthesis
   2677..3265    +  rep_origin     ori: high-copy-number ColE1/pMB1/pBR322/pUC origin of replication
   3451..3591    -  misc_feature   bom: basis of mobility region from pBR322
   3693..3733    -  CDS            rop (fragment): Rop protein, which maintains plasmids at low copy number; rop
   3732..3919    -  CDS            TcR (fragment): tetracycline efflux protein; tet; confers resistance to tetracycline
   3932..3950    +  promoter       tet promoter (fragment): E. coli promoter for tetracycline efflux protein gene
   4040..4918    -  CDS            araC: L-arabinose regulatory protein; araC
>Addgene plasmid #45610 | pSABAD332 | depositor full sequence | sequence record 63931 | pSABAD332 full plasmid sequence
AGAAGAAACCAATTGTCCATATTGCATCAGACATTGCCGTCACTGCGTCTTTTACTGGCTCTTCTCGCTA
ACCAAACCGGTAACCCCGCTTATTAAAAGCATTCTGTAACAAAGCGGGACCAAAGCCATGACAAAAACGC
GTAACAAAAGTGTCTATAATCACGGCAGAAAAGTCCACATTGATTATTTGCACGGCGTCACACTTTGCTA
TGCCATAGCATTTTTATCCATAAGATTAGCGGATCCTACCTGACGCTTTTTATCGCAACTCTCTACTGTT
TCTCCATACCCGTTTTTTTGGGCTAGAAATAATTTTGTTTAACTTTAAGAAGGAGATATACATATGAGAA
TAATATCCAAAGGAGAACTTGAATTCCATGAGGTTTCCTCGGTAAGGATAATAGATTACAATAACTGGGT
CTACGACCTTGTAATTCCGGAAACCCACAACTTCATAGCTCCCAATGGACTTGTTCTCCATAATACTCAG
CTAGGTACCCAGTACAAACTTATCCTGAACGGTAAAACCCTGAAAGGTGAAACCACCACCGAAGCTGTTG
ACGCTGCTACCGCGGAAAAAGTTTTCAAACAGTACGCTAACGACAACGGTGTTGACGGTGAATGGACCTA
CGACGACGCTACCAAAACCTACACCGTAACGGAATTCCATCATCATCATCATCATTAAGCTTGGCTGTTT
TGGCGGATGAGAGAAGATTTTCAGCCTGATACAGATTAAATCAGAACGCAGAAGCGGTCTGATAAAACAG
AATTTGCCTGGCGGCAGTAGCGCGGTGGTCCCACCTGACCCCATGCCGAACTCAGAAGTGAAACGCCGTA
GCGCCGATGGTAGTGTGGGGTCCCCCATGCGAGAGTAGGGAACTGCCAGGCATCAAATAAAACGAAAGGC
TCAGTGCAAAGACTGGGCCTTTCGTTTTATCTGTTGTTTGTCGGTGAACGCTCTCCTGAGTAGGACAAAT
CCGCCGGGAGCGGATTTGAACGTTGCGAAGCAACGGCCCGGAGGGTGGCGGGCAGGACGCCCGCCATAAA
CTGCCAGGCATCAAATTAAGCAGAAGGCCATCCTGACGGATGGCCTTTTTGCGTTTCTACAAACTCTTTG
TTTATTTTTCTAAATACATTCAAATATGTATCCGCTCATGAGACAATAACCCTGATAAATGCTTCAATAA
TATTGAAAAAGGAAGAGTATGAGTATTCAACATTTCCGTGTCGCCCTTATTCCCTTTTTTGCGGCATTTT
GCCTTCCTGTTTTTGCTCACCCAGAAACGCTGGTGAAAGTAAAAGATGCTGAAGATCAGTTGGGTGCACG
AGTGGGTTACATCGAACTGGATCTCAACAGCGGTAAGATCCTTGAGAGTTTTCGCCCCGAAGAACGTTTT
CCAATGATGAGCACTTTTAAAGTTCTGCTATGTGGCGCGGTATTATCCCGTGTTGACGCCGGGCAAGAGC
AACTCGGTCGCCGCATACACTATTCTCAGAATGACTTGGTTGAGTACTCACCAGTCACAGAAAAGCATCT
TACGGATGGCATGACAGTAAGAGAATTATGCAGTGCTGCCATAACCATGAGTGATAACACTGCGGCCAAC
TTACTTCTGACAACGATCGGAGGACCGAAGGAGCTAACCGCTTTTTTGCACAACATGGGGGATCATGTAA
CTCGCCTTGATCGTTGGGAACCGGAGCTGAATGAAGCCATACCAAACGACGAGCGTGACACCACGATGCC
TGCAGCAATGGCAACAACGTTGCGCAAACTATTAACTGGCGAACTACTTACTCTAGCTTCCCGGCAACAA
TTAATAGACTGGATGGAGGCGGATAAAGTTGCAGGACCACTTCTGCGCTCGGCCCTTCCGGCTGGCTGGT
TTATTGCTGATAAATCTGGAGCCGGTGAGCGTGGGTCTCGCGGTATCATTGCAGCACTGGGGCCAGATGG
TAAGCCCTCCCGTATCGTAGTTATCTACACGACGGGGAGTCAGGCAACTATGGATGAACGAAATAGACAG
ATCGCTGAGATAGGTGCCTCACTGATTAAGCATTGGTAACTGTCAGACCAAGTTTACTCATATATACTTT
AGATTGATT
[125 nt withheld, positions 2110-2234]
C
[141 nt withheld, positions 2236-2376]
CCTTTGACGTTGGAGTCCACGTTCTTT
[37 nt withheld, positions 2404-2440]
ACCCTATCTCGGGCTATTCTTTTGATTTATAAGGGATTTTGCCGATTTCGGCCTATTGGTTAAAAAATGA
GCTGATTTAACAAAAATTTAACGCGAATTTTAACAAAATATTAACGTTTACAATTTAAAAGGATCTAGGT
GAAGATCCTTTTTGATAATCTCATGACCAAAATCCCTTAACGTGAGTTTTCGTTCCACTGAGCGTCAGAC
CCCGTAGAAAAGATCAAAGGATCTTCTTGAGATCCTTTTTTTCTGCGCGTAATCTGCTGCTTGCAAACAA
AAAAACCACCGCTACCAGCGGTGGTTTGTTTGCCGGATCAAGAGCTACCAACTCTTTTTCCGAAGGTAAC
TGGCTTCAGCAGAGCGCAGATACCAAATACTGTCCTTCTAGTGTAGCCGTAGTTAGGCCACCACTTCAAG
AACTCTGTAGCACCGCCTACATACCTCGCTCTGCTAATCCTGTTACCAGTGGCTGCTGCCAGTGGCGATA
AGTCGTGTCTTACCGGGTTGGACTCAAGACGATAGTTACCGGATAAGGCGCAGCGGTCGGGCTGAACGGG
GGGTTCGTGCACACAGCCCAGCTTGGAGCGAACGACCTACACCGAACTGAGATACCTACAGCGTGAGCAT
TGAGAAAGCGCCACGCTTCCCGAAGGGAGAAAGGCGGACAGGTATCCGGTAAGCGGCAGGGTCGGAACAG
GAGAGCGCACGAGGGAGCTTCCAGGGGGAAACGCCTGGTATCTTTATAGTCCTGTCGGGTTTCGCCACCT
CTGACTTGAGCGTCGATTTTTGTGATGCTCGTCAGGGGGGCGGAGCCTATGGAAAAACGCCAGCAACGCG
GCCTTTTTACGGTTCCTGGCCTTTTGCTGGCCTTTTGCTCACATGTTCTTTCCTGCGTTATCCCCTGATT
CTGTGGATAACCGTATTACCGCCTTTGAGTGAGCTGATACCGCTCGCCGCAGCCGAACGACCGAGCGCAG
CGAGTCAGTGAGCGAGGAAGCGGAAGAGCGCCTGATGCGGTATTTTCTCCTTACGCATCTGTGCGGTATT
TCACACCGGATATGGTGCACTCTCAGTACAATCTGCTCTGATGCCGCATAGTTAAGCCAGTATACACTCC
GCTATCGCTACGTGACTGGGTCATGGCTGCGCCCCGACACCCGCCAACACCCGCTGACGCGCCCTGACGG
GCTTGTCTGCTCCCGGCATCCGCTTACAGACAAGCTGTGACCGTCTCCGGGAGCTGCATGTGTCAGAGGT
TTTCACCGTCATCACCGAAACGCGCGAGGCAGCAAGGAGATGGCGCCCAACAGTCCCCCGGCCACGGGGC
CTGCCACCATACCCACGCCGAAACAAGCGCTCATGAGCCCGAAGTGGCGAGCCCGATCTTCCCCATCGGT
GATGTCGGCGATATAGGCGCCAGCAACCGCACCTGTGGCGCCGGTGATGCCGGCCACGATGCGTCCGGCG
TAGAGGATCTAATTCTCATGTTTGACAGCTTATCATCGATGCATAATGTGCCTGTCAAATGGACGAAGCA
GGGATTCTGCAAACCCTATGCTACTCCGTCAAGCCGTCAATTGTCTGATTCGTTACCAATTATGACAACT
TGACGGCTACATCATTCACTTTTTCTTCACAACCGGCACGGAACTCGCTCGGGCTGGCCCCGGTGCATTT
TTTAAATACCCGCGAGAAATAGAGTTGATCGTCAAAACCAACATTGCGACCGACGGTGGCGATAGGCATC
CGGGTGGTGCTCAAAAGCAGCTTCGCCTGGCTGATACGTTGGTCCTCGCGCCAGCTTAAGACGCTAATCC
CTAACTGCTGGCGGAAAAGATGTGACAGACGCGACGGCGACAAGCAAACATGCTGTGCGACGCTGGCGAT
ATCAAAATTGCTGTCTGCCAGGTGATCGCTGATGTACTGACAAGCCTCGCGTACCCGATTATCCATCGGT
GGATGGAGCGACTCGTTAATCGCTTCCATGCGCCGCAGTAACAATTGCTCAAGCAGATTTATCGCCAGCA
GCTCCGAATAGCGCCCTTCCCCTTGCCCGGCGTTAATGATTTGCCCAAACAGGTCGCTGAAATGCGGCTG
GTGCGCTTCATCCGGGCGAAAGAACCCCGTATTGGCAAATATTGACGGCCAGTTAAGCCATTCATGCCAG
TAGGCGCGCGGACGAAAGTAAACCCACTGGTGATACCATTCGCGAGCCTCCGGATGACGACCGTAGTGAT
GAATCTCTCCTGGCGGGAACAGCAAAATATCACCCGGTCGGCAAACAAATTCTCGTCCCTGATTTTTCAC
CACCCCCTGACCGCGAATGGTGAGATTGAGAATATAACCTTTCATTCCCAGCGGTCGGTCGATAAAAAAA
TCGAGATAACCGTTGGCCTCAATCGGCGTTAAACCCGCCACCAGATGGGCATTAAACGAGTATCCCGGCA
GCAGGGGATCATTTTGCGCTTCAGCCATACTTTTCATACTCCCGCCATTCAG
