>Addgene plasmid #45610 | pSABAD332 | addgene partial sequence | sequence record 70793 | pBAD-F 5'-ATGCCATAGCATTTTTATCC-3'
CGCTTTTTATCGCAACTCTCTACTGTTTCTCCATACCCGTTTTTTTGGGCTAGAAATAATTTTGTTTAAC
TTTAAGAAGGAGATATACATATGAGAATAATATCCAAAGGAGAACTTGAATTCCATGAGGTTTCCTCGGT
AAGGATAATAGATTACAATAACTGGGTCTACGACCTTGTAATTCCGGAAACCCACAACTTCATAGCTCCC
AATGGACTTGTTCTCCATAATACTCAGCTAGGTACCCAGTACAAACTTATCCTGAACGGTAAAACCCTGA
AAGGTGAAACCACCACCGAAGCTGTTGACGCTGCTACCGCGGAAAAAGTTTTCAAACAGTACGCTAACGA
CAACGGTGTTGACGGTGAATGGACCTACGACGACGCTACCAAAACCTACACCGTAACGGAATTCCATCAT
CATCATCATCATTAAGCTTGGCTGTTTTGGCGGATGAGAGAAGATTTTCAGCCTGATACAGATTAAATCA
GAACGCAGAAGCGGTCTGATAAAACAGAATTTGCCTGGCGGCAGTAGCGCGGTGGTCCCACCTGACCCCA
TGCCGAACTCAGAAGTGAAACGCCGTAGCGCCGATGGTAGTGTGGGGTCTCCCCATGCGAGAGTAGGGAA
CTGCCAGGCATCAAATAAAACGAAAGGCTCAGTCGAAAGACTGGGCCTTTCGTTTTATCTGTTGTTTGTC
GGTGAACGCTCTCCTGAGTAGGACAAATCCGCCGGGAGCGGATTTGAACGTTGCGAAGCAACGGCCCGG
